Addgene plasmid #1535: L3467
Purpose: (Empty Backbone)
Depositing lab: Andrew Fire. Depositing organization: Carnegie Institution for Science.
Backbone
  Vector backbone: Unknown
  Backbone size (bp): 3646
  Vector type: Worm Expression
Growth in bacteria
  Bacterial resistance: Ampicillin, 100 μg/mL
  Growth temperature: 37°C
  Growth strain: DH5alpha
  Copy number: Unknown
Gene/Insert
  Gene/Insert name: None
  Tag / fusion protein: gfpN, IVSR, gfpF64L, gfpS65T, IVSS, IVST, gfpC, lacZN
  Cloning method: Restriction Enzyme
Terms and licenses: Academic/Nonprofit Terms; Industry Terms: Not Available to Industry
Depositor comments: See Fire Lab Vector Kit Documentation 1997. Fire Lab Miniprep Number pPD113.54, Ligation number L3467.
How to cite: L3467 was a gift from Andrew Fire (Addgene plasmid # 1535 ; http://n2t.net/addgene:1535 ; RRID:Addgene_1535)
