[The description below was written by a language model from this plasmid's Addgene catalogue record and pLannotate feature annotations shown in this document.]
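Description:
L3467 is a small (3,646 bp) empty-backbone plasmid from a 1997 C. elegans vector kit, catalogued as a worm expression vector, although the parent backbone is listed as unknown. It is propagated in E. coli through a high-copy ColE1/pUC-type origin and selected with ampicillin via the bla (AmpR) gene and its own promoter. Short remnants of the pBR322 bom region and of rop and lacI are also annotated. These are fragments rather than functional units and most likely reflect the plasmid's cloning-vector ancestry.

The payload is a GFP coding cassette followed by an N-terminal portion of lacZ. The listed components (gfpN, IVSR, gfpF64L, gfpS65T, IVSS, IVST, gfpC, lacZN) describe a GFP reading frame carrying the F64L and S65T substitutions, the brightness- and maturation-enhancing changes that define EGFP-type variants. This is consistent with the feature table calling the 101–964 region EGFP. The IVS entries denote short synthetic introns interrupting the coding sequence, a design commonly used to improve transgene expression in worms. They also explain why the annotated span is longer than an uninterrupted GFP open reading frame. A lacZα fragment lies just downstream, and a bacterial lac promoter, operator and CAP site sit just upstream across the plasmid's circular junction.

No worm promoter, 3′ UTR or inserted gene is recorded or annotated. The plasmid therefore appears to be a promoterless source of the intron-containing GFP module, into which promoters or gene fragments are placed by restriction cloning to build reporter or fusion constructs. The record itself does not spell out the specific intended use.
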