Features (pLannotate 1.2.2; 11 found; start..end, strand, type, name):
    101..964     +  CDS            EGFP: EGFP is a basic (constitutively fluorescent) green fluorescent protein published in 1996, derived from Aequorea victoria. It is reported to be a rapidly-maturing weak dimer with moderate acid sensitivity.
   1031..1188    +  CDS            lacZα (fragment): LacZα fragment of β-galactosidase; lacZ fragment
   1194..1293    -  misc_feature   bom (fragment): basis of mobility region from pBR322
   1395..1430    -  CDS            rop (fragment): Rop protein, which maintains plasmids at low copy number; rop
   1525..1629    +  promoter       AmpR promoter: bla
   1630..2490    +  CDS            AmpR: β-lactamase; bla; confers resistance to ampicillin, carbenicillin, and related antibiotics
   2661..3249    +  rep_origin     ori: high-copy-number ColE1/pMB1/pBR322/pUC origin of replication
   3432..3524    +  CDS            lacI (fragment): lac repressor; lacI; The lac repressor binds to the lac operator to inhibit transcription in E. coli. This inhibition can be relieved by adding lactose or isopropyl-β-D-thiogalactopyranoside (IPTG).
   3537..3558    +  protein_bind   CAP binding site: CAP binding activates transcription in the presence of cAMP. E. coli catabolite activator protein
   3573..3603    +  promoter       lac promoter: promoter for the E. coli lac operon
   3611..3627    +  protein_bind   lac operator: The lac repressor binds to the lac operator to inhibit transcription in E. coli. This inhibition can be relieved by adding lactose or isopropyl-β-D-thiogalactopyranoside (IPTG). lac repressor encoded by lacI
>Addgene plasmid #1535 | L3467 | depositor full sequence | sequence record 145 | Author sequence
ATGACCATGATTACGCCAAGCTTCAGGGCCCGAGCTCGACGTCCCGCGGATTAATATAATTATGAGTCGA
CAAGGAATTCAAGTACCGGTAGAAAAAATGAGTAAAGGAGAAGAACTTTTCACTGGAGTTGTCCCAATTC
TTGTTGAATTAGATGGTGATGTTAATGGGCACAAATTTTCTGTCAGTGGAGAGGGTGAAGGTGATGCAAC
ATACGGAAAACTTACCCTTAAATTTATTTGCACTACTGGAAAACTACCTGTTCCATGGGTAAGTTTAAAC
ATATATATACTAACTAACCCTGATTATTTAAATTTTCAGCCAACACTTGTCACTACTCTCACTTATGGTG
TTCAATGCTTCTCGAGATACCCAGATCATATGAAACAGCATGACTTTTTCAAGAGTGCCATGCCCGAAGG
TTATGTACAGGAAAGAACTATATTTTTCAAAGATGACGGGAACTACAAGACACGTAAGTTTAAACAGTTC
GGTACTAACTAACCATACATATTTAAATTTTCAGGTGCTGAAGTCAAGTTTGAAGGTGATACCCTTGTTA
ATAGAATCGAGTTAAAAGGTATTGATTTTAAAGAAGATGGAAACATTCTTGGACACAAATTGGAATACAA
CTATAACTCACACAATGTATACATCATGGCAGACAAACAAAAGAATGGAATCAAAGTTGTAAGTTTAAAC
ATGATTTTACTAACTAACTAATCTGATTTAAATTTTCAGAACTTCAAAATTAGACACAACATTGAAGATG
GAAGCGTTCAACTAGCAGACCATTATCAACAAAATACTCCAATTGGCGATGGCCCTGTCCTTTTACCAGA
CAACCATTACCTGTCCACACAATCTGCCCTTTCGAAAGATCCCAACGAAAAGAGAGACCACATGGTCCTT
CTTGAGTTTGTAACAGCTGCTGGGATTACACATGGCATGGACGAACTATACAAAAGCCCACAAGCTTCAG
GGCCCGAGCTCGACGTCCCGCGGATTAATATAATTATGAGTCGACAAGGAATTCACTGGCCGTCGTTTTA
CAACGTCGTGACTGGGAAAACCCTGGCGTTACCCAACTTAATCGCCTTGCAGCACATCCCCCTTTCGCCA
GCTGGCGTAATAGCGAAGAGGCCCGCACCGATCGCCCTTCCCAACAGTTGCGCAGCCTGAATGGCGAATG
GCGCCTGATGCGGTATTTTCTCCTTACGCATCTGTGCGGTATTTCACACCGCATATGGTGCACTCTCAGT
ACAATCTGCTCTGATGCCGCATAGTTAAGCCAGCCCCGACACCCGCCAACACCCGCTGACGCGCCCTGAC
GGGCTTGTCTGCTCCCGGCATCCGCTTACAGACAAGCTGTGACCGTCTCCGGGAGCTGCATGTGTCAGAG
GTTTTCACCGTCATCACCGAAACGCGCGAGACGAAAGGGCCTCGTGATACGCCTATTTTTATAGGTTAAT
GTCATGATAATAATGGTTTCTTAGACGTCAGGTGGCACTTTTCGGGGAAATGTGCGCGGAACCCCTATTT
GTTTATTTTTCTAAATACATTCAAATATGTATCCGCTCATGAGACAATAACCCTGATAAATGCTTCAATA
ATATTGAAAAAGGAAGAGTATGAGTATTCAACATTTCCGTGTCGCCCTTATTCCCTTTTTTGCGGCATTT
TGCCTTCCTGTTTTTGCTCACCCAGAAACGCTGGTGAAAGTAAAAGATGCTGAAGATCAGTTGGGTGCAC
GAGTGGGTTACATCGAACTGGATCTCAACAGCGGTAAGATCCTTGAGAGTTTTCGCCCCGAAGAACGTTT
TCCAATGATGAGCACTTTTAAAGTTCTGCTATGTGGCGCGGTATTATCCCGTATTGACGCCGGGCAAGAG
CAACTCGGTCGCCGCATACACTATTCTCAGAATGACTTGGTTGAGTACTCACCAGTCACAGAAAAGCATC
TTACGGATGGCATGACAGTAAGAGAATTATGCAGTGCTGCCATAACCATGAGTGATAACACTGCGGCCAA
CTTACTTCTGACAACGATCGGAGGACCGAAGGAGCTAACCGCTTTTTTGCACAACATGGGGGATCATGTA
ACTCGCCTTGATCGTTGGGAACCGGAGCTGAATGAAGCCATACCAAACGACGAGCGTGACACCACGATGC
CTGTAGCAATGGCAACAACGTTGCGCAAACTATTAACTGGCGAACTACTTACTCTAGCTTCCCGGCAACA
ATTAATAGACTGGATGGAGGCGGATAAAGTTGCAGGACCACTTCTGCGCTCGGCCCTTCCGGCTGGCTGG
TTTATTGCTGATAAATCTGGAGCCGGTGAGCGTGGGTCTCGCGGTATCATTGCAGCACTGGGGCCAGATG
GTAAGCCCTCCCGTATCGTAGTTATCTACACGACGGGGAGTCAGGCAACTATGGATGAACGAAATAGACA
GATCGCTGAGATAGGTGCCTCACTGATTAAGCATTGGTAACTGTCAGACCAAGTTTACTCATATATACTT
TAGATTGATTTAAAACTTCATTTTTAATTTAAAAGGATCTAGGTGAAGATCCTTTTTGATAATCTCATGA
CCAAAATCCCTTAACGTGAGTTTTCGTTCCACTGAGCGTCAGACCCCGTAGAAAAGATCAAAGGATCTTC
TTGAGATCCTTTTTTTCTGCGCGTAATCTGCTGCTTGCAAACAAAAAAACCACCGCTACCAGCGGTGGTT
TGTTTGCCGGATCAAGAGCTACCAACTCTTTTTCCGAAGGTAACTGGCTTCAGCAGAGCGCAGATACCAA
ATACTGTCCTTCTAGTGTAGCCGTAGTTAGGCCACCACTTCAAGAACTCTGTAGCACCGCCTACATACCT
CGCTCTGCTAATCCTGTTACCAGTGGCTGCTGCCAGTGGCGATAAGTCGTGTCTTACCGGGTTGGACTCA
AGACGATAGTTACCGGATAAGGCGCAGCGGTCGGGCTGAACGGGGGGTTCGTGCACACAGCCCAGCTTGG
AGCGAACGACCTACACCGAACTGAGATACCTACAGCGTGAGCTATGAGAAAGCGCCACGCTTCCCGAAGG
GAGAAAGGCGGACAGGTATCCGGTAAGCGGCAGGGTCGGAACAGGAGAGCGCACGAGGGAGCTTCCAGGG
GGAAACGCCTGGTATCTTTATAGTCCTGTCGGGTTTCGCCACCTCTGACTTGAGCGTCGATTTTTGTGAT
GCTCGTCAGGGGGGCGGAGCCTATGGAAAAACGCCAGCAACGCGGCCTTTTTACGGTTCCTGGCCTTTTG
CTGGCCTTTTGCTCACATGTTCTTTCCTGCGTTATCCCCTGATTCTGTGGATAACCGTATTACCGCCTTT
GAGTGAGCTGATACCGCTCGCCGCAGCCGAACGACCGAGCGCAGCGAGTCAGTGAGCGAGGAAGCGGAAG
AGCGCCCAATACGCAAACCGCCTCTCCCCGCGCGTTGGCCGATTCATTAATGCAGCTGGCACGACAGGTT
TCCCGACTGGAAAGCGGGCAGTGAGCGCAACGCAATTAATGTGAGTTAGCTCACTCATTAGGCACCCCAG
GCTTTACACTTTATGCTTCCGGCTCGTATGTTGTGTGGAATTGTGAGCGGATAACAATTTCACACAGGAA
ACAGCT
