>Addgene plasmid #1535 | L3467 | addgene partial sequence | sequence record 16675 | 1535_m13reverse
GAGCTCGACGTCCCGCGGATTAATATAATTATGAGTCGACAAGGAATTCAAGTACCGGNCCNANAAATGA
GTAAAGGAGAAGAACTTTTCACTGGAGTTGTCCCAATTCTTGTTGAATTAGATGGTGATGTTAATGGGCA
CAAATTTTCTGTCAGTGGAGAGGGTGAAGGTGATGCAACATACGGAAAACTTACCCTTAAATTTATTTGC
ACTACTGGAAAACTACCTGTTCCATGGGTAAGTTTAAACATATATATACTAACTAACCCTGATTATTTAA
ATTTTCAGCCAACACTTGTCACTACTCTCACTTATGGTGTTCAATGCTTCTCGAGATACCCAGATCATAT
GAAACAGCATGACTTTTTCAAGAGTGCCATGCCCGAAGGTTATGTACAGGAAAGAACTATATTTTTCAAA
GATGACGGGAACTACAAGACACGTAAGTTTAAACAGTTCGGTACTAACTAACCATACATATTTAAATTTT
CAGGTGCTGAAGTCAAGTTTGAAGGTGATACCCTTGTTAATAGAATCGAGTTAAAAGGTATTGATTTTAA
AGAAGATGGAAACATTCTTGGACACAAATTGGAATACAACTATAACTCACACAATGTATACATCATGGCA
GACAAACAAAAGAATGGAATCAAAGTTGTAAGTTTAAACATGATTTTACTAACTAACTAATCTGATTTAA
ATTTTCAGAACTTCAAAATTAGACACAACATTGAAGATGGAAGCGTTCAACTAGCAGACCATTATCAACA
AAATACTCCAATTGGCGATGGCCCTGTCCTTTTACCAGACAACCATTACCTGTCCACACAATCTGGCCCT
TTCGAAAGATCCCAACGAAAAGAGAGACCACATGGTCCTTCTTGAGTTGGTAACCGCTGCTGGGATTACA
CATGGCATGGACGAACTATACAAAAGCCCCCCAAGCTTCAGGGCCCGAGCTCGACGTCCCGCGGAATTAA
TATAATTTTGANGTCGACAAGGAATTCCCCTGGCCGTCGTTTTANCANCGTNCGNNACTGGGAAAANCCC
TGGGCGTTACCCCACCTTAAATCGCCTTGNNGCCNCNTCCCCCTTTCCNCCNGTTGGGGGNATAACCNAA
AAGGCCCCCCNCCGATCGNCCCTTCCCCANNATTGGCCCACCNGAAAGGNGAANGGGCCCCGAAGNGGAA
TTTTNCNCCTACCCCCCCGGGGNGGNATTTCCNCCCCAATGGGGGCCCCCCAAAAAACNGCCGGNGNCCC
NANATAAACCGCCCNGAACCCCCCAAACCGGGGANCCCCNNGGGGNTTTTGGNCCGCANCCTTAAAAAAT
GNGACCCNCCGNGNCCTNNNTCANGTTNCCC
